>Addgene plasmid #86136 | LentiCRISPR-sgC17orf89-3 | addgene full sequence | sequence record 172752 | Addgene NGS Result
TTAATGTAGTCTTATGCAATACTCTTGTAGTCTTGCAACATGGTAACGATGAGTTAGCAACATGCCTTAC
AAGGAGAGAAAAAGCACCGTGCATGCCGATTGGTGGAAGTAAGGTGGTACGATCGTGCCTTATTAGGAAG
GCAACAGACGGGTCTGACATGGATTGGACGAACCACTGAATTGCCGCATTGCAGAGATATTGTATTTAAG
TGCCTAGCTCGATACATAAACGGGTCTCTCTGGTTAGACCAGATCTGAGCCTGGGAGCTCTCTGGCTAAC
TAGGGAACCCACTGCTTAAGCCTCAATAAAGCTTGCCTTGAGTGCTTCAAGTAGTGTGTGCCCGTCTGTT
GTGTGACTCTGGTAACTAGAGATCCCTCAGACCCTTTTAGTCAGTGTGGAAAATCTCTAGCAGTGGCGCC
CGAACAGGGACTTGAAAGCGAAAGGGAAACCAGAGGAGCTCTCTCGACGCAGGACTCGGCTTGCTGAAGC
GCGCACGGCAAGAGGCGAGGGGCGGCGACTGGTGAGTACGCCAAAAATTTTGACTAGCGGAGGCTAGAAG
GAGAGAGATGGGTGCGAGAGCGTCAGTATTAAGCGGGGGAGAATTAGATCGCGATGGGAAAAAATTCGGT
TAAGGCCAGGGGGAAAGAAAAAATATAAATTAAAACATATAGTATGGGCAAGCAGGGAGCTAGAACGATT
CGCAGTTAATCCTGGCCTGTTAGAAACATCAGAAGGCTGTAGACAAATACTGGGACAGCTACAACCATCC
CTTCAGACAGGATCAGAAGAACTTAGATCATTATATAATACAGTAGCAACCCTCTATTGTGTGCATCAAA
GGATAGAGATAAAAGACACCAAGGAAGCTTTAGACAAGATAGAGGAAGAGCAAAACAAAAGTAAGACCAC
CGCACAGCAAGCGGCCGCTGATCTTCAGACCTGGAGGAGGAGATATGAGGGACAATTGGAGAAGTGAATT
ATATAAATATAAAGTAGTAAAAATTGAACCATTAGGAGTAGCACCCACCAAGGCAAAGAGAAGAGTGGTG
CAGAGAGAAAAAAGAGCAGTGGGAATAGGAGCTTTGTTCCTTGGGTTCTTGGGAGCAGCAGGAAGCACTA
TGGGCGCAGCGTCAATGACGCTGACGGTACAGGCCAGACAATTATTGTCTGGTATAGTGCAGCAGCAGAA
CAATTTGCTGAGGGCTATTGAGGCGCAACAGCATCTGTTGCAACTCACAGTCTGGGGCATCAAGCAGCTC
CAGGCAAGAATCCTGGCTGTGGAAAGATACCTAAAGGATCAACAGCTCCTGGGGATTTGGGGTTGCTCTG
GAAAACTCATTTGCACCACTGCTGTGCCTTGGAATGCTAGTTGGAGTAATAAATCTCTGGAACAGATTTG
GAATCACACGACCTGGATGGAGTGGGACAGAGAAATTAACAATTACACAAGCTTAATACACTCCTTAATT
GAAGAATCGCAAAACCAGCAAGAAAAGAATGAACAAGAATTATTGGAATTAGATAAATGGGCAAGTTTGT
GGAATTGGTTTAACATAACAAATTGGCTGTGGTATATAAAATTATTCATAATGATAGTAGGAGGCTTGGT
AGGTTTAAGAATAGTTTTTGCTGTACTTTCTATAGTGAATAGAGTTAGGCAGGGATATTCACCATTATCG
TTTCAGACCCACCTCCCAACCCCGAGGGGACCCAGAGAGGGCCTATTTCCCATGATTCCTTCATATTTGC
ATATACGATACAAGGCTGTTAGAGAGATAATTAGAATTAATTTGACTGTAAACACAAAGATATTAGTACA
AAATACGTGACGTAGAAAGTAATAATTTCTTGGGTAGTTTGCAGTTTTAAAATTATGTTTTAAAATGGAC
TATCATATGCTTACCGTAACTTGAAAGTATTTCGATTTCTTGGCTTTATATATCTTGTGGAAAGGACGAA
ACACCGCGCGGGAGTTCGAGGCCCTGGTTTTAGAGCTAGAAATAGCAAGTTAAAATAAGGCTAGTCCGTT
ATCAACTTGAAAAAGTGGCACCGAGTCGGTGCTTTTTTGAATTCTAGATCTTGAGACAAATGGCAGTATT
CATCCACAATTTTAAAAGAAAAGGGGGGATTGGGGGGTACAGTGCAGGGGAAAGAATAGTAGACATAATA
GCAACAGACATACAAACTAAAGAATTACAAAAACAAATTACAAAAATTCAAAATTTTCGGGTTTATTACA
GGGACAGCAGAGATCCACTTTGGCGCCGGCTCGAGTGGCTCCGGTGCCCGTCAGTGGGCAGAGCGCACAT
CGCCCACAGTCCCCGAGAAGTTGGGGGGAGGGGTCGGCAATTGAACCGGTGCCTAGAGAAGGTGGCGCGG
GGTAAACTGGGAAAGTGATGTCGTGTACTGGCTCCGCCTTTTTCCCGAGGGTGGGGGAGAACCGTATATA
AGTGCAGTAGTCGCCGTGAACGTTCTTTTTCGCAACGGGTTTGCCGCCAGAACACAGGTGTCGTGACGCG
GGATCCGCCACCATGGATTACAAAGACGATGACGATAAGATGGCCCCAAAGAAGAAGCGGAAGGTCGGTA
TCCACGGAGTCCCAGCAGCCGACAAGAAGTACAGCATCGGCCTGGACATCGGCACCAACTCTGTGGGCTG
GGCCGTGATCACCGACGAGTACAAGGTGCCCAGCAAGAAATTCAAGGTGCTGGGCAACACCGACCGGCAC
AGCATCAAGAAGAACCTGATCGGAGCCCTGCTGTTCGACAGCGGCGAAACAGCCGAGGCCACCCGGCTGA
AGAGAACCGCCAGAAGAAGATACACCAGACGGAAGAACCGGATCTGCTATCTGCAAGAGATCTTCAGCAA
CGAGATGGCCAAGGTGGACGACAGCTTCTTCCACAGACTGGAAGAGTCCTTCCTGGTGGAAGAGGATAAG
AAGCACGAGCGGCACCCCATCTTCGGCAACATCGTGGACGAGGTGGCCTACCACGAGAAGTACCCCACCA
TCTACCACCTGAGAAAGAAACTGGTGGACAGCACCGACAAGGCCGACCTGCGGCTGATCTATCTGGCCCT
GGCCCACATGATCAAGTTCCGGGGCCACTTCCTGATCGAGGGCGACCTGAACCCCGACAACAGCGACGTG
GACAAGCTGTTCATCCAGCTGGTGCAGACCTACAACCAGCTGTTCGAGGAAAACCCCATCAACGCCAGCG
GCGTGGACGCCAAGGCCATCCTGTCTGCCAGACTGAGCAAGAGCAGACGGCTGGAAAATCTGATCGCCCA
GCTGCCCGGCGAGAAGAAGAATGGCCTGTTCGGAAACCTGATTGCCCTGAGCCTGGGCCTGACCCCCAAC
TTCAAGAGCAACTTCGACCTGGCCGAGGATGCCAAACTGCAGCTGAGCAAGGACACCTACGACGACGACC
TGGACAACCTGCTGGCCCAGATCGGCGACCAGTACGCCGACCTGTTTCTGGCCGCCAAGAACCTGTCCGA
CGCCATCCTGCTGAGCGACATCCTGAGAGTGAACACCGAGATCACCAAGGCCCCCCTGAGCGCCTCTATG
ATCAAGAGATACGACGAGCACCACCAGGACCTGACCCTGCTGAAAGCTCTCGTGCGGCAGCAGCTGCCTG
AGAAGTACAAAGAGATTTTCTTCGACCAGAGCAAGAACGGCTACGCCGGCTACATTGACGGCGGAGCCAG
CCAGGAAGAGTTCTACAAGTTCATCAAGCCCATCCTGGAAAAGATGGACGGCACCGAGGAACTGCTCGTG
AAGCTGAACAGAGAGGACCTGCTGCGGAAGCAGCGGACCTTCGACAACGGCAGCATCCCCCACCAGATCC
ACCTGGGAGAGCTGCACGCCATTCTGCGGCGGCAGGAAGATTTTTACCCATTCCTGAAGGACAACCGGGA
AAAGATCGAGAAGATCCTGACCTTCCGCATCCCCTACTACGTGGGCCCTCTGGCCAGGGGAAACAGCAGA
TTCGCCTGGATGACCAGAAAGAGCGAGGAAACCATCACCCCCTGGAACTTCGAGGAAGTGGTGGACAAGG
GCGCTTCCGCCCAGAGCTTCATCGAGCGGATGACCAACTTCGATAAGAACCTGCCCAACGAGAAGGTGCT
GCCCAAGCACAGCCTGCTGTACGAGTACTTCACCGTGTATAACGAGCTGACCAAAGTGAAATACGTGACC
GAGGGAATGAGAAAGCCCGCCTTCCTGAGCGGCGAGCAGAAAAAGGCCATCGTGGACCTGCTGTTCAAGA
CCAACCGGAAAGTGACCGTGAAGCAGCTGAAAGAGGACTACTTCAAGAAAATCGAGTGCTTCGACTCCGT
GGAAATCTCCGGCGTGGAAGATCGGTTCAACGCCTCCCTGGGCACATACCACGATCTGCTGAAAATTATC
AAGGACAAGGACTTCCTGGACAATGAGGAAAACGAGGACATTCTGGAAGATATCGTGCTGACCCTGACAC
TGTTTGAGGACAGAGAGATGATCGAGGAACGGCTGAAAACCTATGCCCACCTGTTCGACGACAAAGTGAT
GAAGCAGCTGAAGCGGCGGAGATACACCGGCTGGGGCAGGCTGAGCCGGAAGCTGATCAACGGCATCCGG
GACAAGCAGTCCGGCAAGACAATCCTGGATTTCCTGAAGTCCGACGGCTTCGCCAACAGAAACTTCATGC
AGCTGATCCACGACGACAGCCTGACCTTTAAAGAGGACATCCAGAAAGCCCAGGTGTCCGGCCAGGGCGA
TAGCCTGCACGAGCACATTGCCAATCTGGCCGGCAGCCCCGCCATTAAGAAGGGCATCCTGCAGACAGTG
AAGGTGGTGGACGAGCTCGTGAAAGTGATGGGCCGGCACAAGCCCGAGAACATCGTGATCGAAATGGCCA
GAGAGAACCAGACCACCCAGAAGGGACAGAAGAACAGCCGCGAGAGAATGAAGCGGATCGAAGAGGGCAT
CAAAGAGCTGGGCAGCCAGATCCTGAAAGAACACCCCGTGGAAAACACCCAGCTGCAGAACGAGAAGCTG
TACCTGTACTACCTGCAGAATGGGCGGGATATGTACGTGGACCAGGAACTGGACATCAACCGGCTGTCCG
ACTACGATGTGGACCATATCGTGCCTCAGAGCTTTCTGAAGGACGACTCCATCGACAACAAGGTGCTGAC
CAGAAGCGACAAGAACCGGGGCAAGAGCGACAACGTGCCCTCCGAAGAGGTCGTGAAGAAGATGAAGAAC
TACTGGCGGCAGCTGCTGAACGCCAAGCTGATTACCCAGAGAAAGTTCGACAATCTGACCAAGGCCGAGA
GAGGCGGCCTGAGCGAACTGGATAAGGCCGGCTTCATCAAGAGACAGCTGGTGGAAACCCGGCAGATCAC
AAAGCACGTGGCACAGATCCTGGACTCCCGGATGAACACTAAGTACGACGAGAATGACAAGCTGATCCGG
GAAGTGAAAGTGATCACCCTGAAGTCCAAGCTGGTGTCCGATTTCCGGAAGGATTTCCAGTTTTACAAAG
TGCGCGAGATCAACAACTACCACCACGCCCACGACGCCTACCTGAACGCCGTCGTGGGAACCGCCCTGAT
CAAAAAGTACCCTAAGCTGGAAAGCGAGTTCGTGTACGGCGACTACAAGGTGTACGACGTGCGGAAGATG
ATCGCCAAGAGCGAGCAGGAAATCGGCAAGGCTACCGCCAAGTACTTCTTCTACAGCAACATCATGAACT
TTTTCAAGACCGAGATTACCCTGGCCAACGGCGAGATCCGGAAGCGGCCTCTGATCGAGACAAACGGCGA
AACCGGGGAGATCGTGTGGGATAAGGGCCGGGATTTTGCCACCGTGCGGAAAGTGCTGAGCATGCCCCAA
GTGAATATCGTGAAAAAGACCGAGGTGCAGACAGGCGGCTTCAGCAAAGAGTCTATCCTGCCCAAGAGGA
ACAGCGATAAGCTGATCGCCAGAAAGAAGGACTGGGACCCTAAGAAGTACGGCGGCTTCGACAGCCCCAC
CGTGGCCTATTCTGTGCTGGTGGTGGCCAAAGTGGAAAAGGGCAAGTCCAAGAAACTGAAGAGTGTGAAA
GAGCTGCTGGGGATCACCATCATGGAAAGAAGCAGCTTCGAGAAGAATCCCATCGACTTTCTGGAAGCCA
AGGGCTACAAAGAAGTGAAAAAGGACCTGATCATCAAGCTGCCTAAGTACTCCCTGTTCGAGCTGGAAAA
CGGCCGGAAGAGAATGCTGGCCTCTGCCGGCGAACTGCAGAAGGGAAACGAACTGGCCCTGCCCTCCAAA
TATGTGAACTTCCTGTACCTGGCCAGCCACTATGAGAAGCTGAAGGGCTCCCCCGAGGATAATGAGCAGA
AACAGCTGTTTGTGGAACAGCACAAGCACTACCTGGACGAGATCATCGAGCAGATCAGCGAGTTCTCCAA
GAGAGTGATCCTGGCCGACGCTAATCTGGACAAAGTGCTGTCCGCCTACAACAAGCACCGGGATAAGCCC
ATCAGAGAGCAGGCCGAGAATATCATCCACCTGTTTACCCTGACCAATCTGGGAGCCCCTGCCGCCTTCA
AGTACTTTGACACCACCATCGACCGGAAGAGGTACACCAGCACCAAAGAGGTGCTGGACGCCACCCTGAT
CCACCAGAGCATCACCGGCCTGTACGAGACACGGATCGACCTGTCTCAGCTGGGAGGCGACAAGCGTCCT
GCTGCTACTAAGAAAGCTGGTCAAGCTAAGAAAAAGAAAGCTAGCGGCAGCGGCGCCACCAACTTCAGCC
TGCTGAAGCAGGCCGGCGACGTGGAGGAGAACCCCGGCCCCATGACCGAGTACAAGCCCACGGTGCGCCT
CGCCACCCGCGACGACGTCCCCAGGGCCGTACGCACCCTCGCCGCCGCGTTCGCCGACTACCCCGCCACG
CGCCACACCGTCGATCCGGACCGCCACATCGAGCGGGTCACCGAGCTGCAAGAACTCTTCCTCACGCGCG
TCGGGCTCGACATCGGCAAGGTGTGGGTCGCGGACGACGGCGCCGCGGTGGCGGTCTGGACCACGCCGGA
GAGCGTCGAAGCGGGGGCGGTGTTCGCCGAGATCGGCCCGCGCATGGCCGAGTTGAGCGGTTCCCGGCTG
GCCGCGCAGCAACAGATGGAAGGCCTCCTGGCGCCGCACCGGCCCAAGGAGCCCGCGTGGTTCCTGGCCA
CCGTCGGAGTCTCGCCCGACCACCAGGGCAAGGGTCTGGGCAGCGCCGTCGTGCTCCCCGGAGTGGAGGC
GGCCGAGCGCGCCGGGGTGCCCGCCTTCCTGGAGACCTCCGCGCCCCGCAACCTCCCCTTCTACGAGCGG
CTCGGCTTCACCGTCACCGCCGACGTCGAGGTGCCCGAAGGACCGCGCACCTGGTGCATGACCCGCAAGC
CCGGTGCCTGAACGCGTTAAGTCGACAATCAACCTCTGGATTACAAAATTTGTGAAAGATTGACTGGTAT
TCTTAACTATGTTGCTCCTTTTACGCTATGTGGATACGCTGCTTTAATGCCTTTGTATCATGCTATTGCT
TCCCGTATGGCTTTCATTTTCTCCTCCTTGTATAAATCCTGGTTGCTGTCTCTTTATGAGGAGTTGTGGC
CCGTTGTCAGGCAACGTGGCGTGGTGTGCACTGTGTTTGCTGACGCAACCCCCACTGGTTGGGGCATTGC
CACCACCTGTCAGCTCCTTTCCGGGACTTTCGCTTTCCCCCTCCCTATTGCCACGGCGGAACTCATCGCC
GCCTGCCTTGCCCGCTGCTGGACAGGGGCTCGGCTGTTGGGCACTGACAATTCCGTGGTGTTGTCGGGGA
AATCATCGTCCTTTCCTTGGCTGCTCGCCTGTGTTGCCACCTGGATTCTGCGCGGGACGTCCTTCTGCTA
CGTCCCTTCGGCCCTCAATCCAGCGGACCTTCCTTCCCGCGGCCTGCTGCCGGCTCTGCGGCCTCTTCCG
CGTCTTCGCCTTCGCCCTCAGACGAGTCGGATCTCCCTTTGGGCCGCCTCCCCGCGTCGACTTTAAGACC
AATGACTTACAAGGCAGCTGTAGATCTTAGCCACTTTTTAAAAGAAAAGGGGGGACTGGAAGGGCTAATT
CACTCCCAACGAAGACAAGATCTGCTTTTTGCTTGTACTGGGTCTCTCTGGTTAGACCAGATCTGAGCCT
GGGAGCTCTCTGGCTAACTAGGGAACCCACTGCTTAAGCCTCAATAAAGCTTGCCTTGAGTGCTTCAAGT
AGTGTGTGCCCGTCTGTTGTGTGACTCTGGTAACTAGAGATCCCTCAGACCCTTTTAGTCAGTGTGGAAA
ATCTCTAGCAGTACGTATAGTAGTTCATGTCATCTTATTATTCAGTATTTATAACTTGCAAAGAAATGAA
TATCAGAGAGTGAGAGGAACTTGTTTATTGCAGCTTATAATGGTTACAAATAAAGCAATAGCATCACAAA
TTTCACAAATAAAGCATTTTTTTCACTGCATTCTAGTTGTGGTTTGTCCAAACTCATCAATGTATCTTAT
CATGTCTGGCTCTAGCTATCCCGCCCCTAACTCCGCCCATCCCGCCCCTAACTCCGCCCAGTTCCGCCCA
TTCTCCGCCCCATGGCTGACTAATTTTTTTTATTTATGCAGAGGCCGAGGCCGCCTCGGCCTCTGAGCTA
TTCCAGAAGTAGTGAGGAGGCTTTTTTGGAGGCCTAGGGACGTACCCAATTCGCCCTATAGTGAGTCGTA
TTACGCGCGCTCACTGGCCGTCGTTTTACAACGTCGTGACTGGGAAAACCCTGGCGTTACCCAACTTAAT
CGCCTTGCAGCACATCCCCCTTTCGCCAGCTGGCGTAATAGCGAAGAGGCCCGCACCGATCGCCCTTCCC
AACAGTTGCGCAGCCTGAATGGCGAATGGG
[124 nt withheld, positions 8921-9044]
C
[91 nt withheld, positions 9046-9136]
A
[49 nt withheld, positions 9138-9186]
CCTTTGACGTTGGAGTCCACGTTCTTT
[37 nt withheld, positions 9214-9250]
ACCCTATCTCGGTCTATTCTTTTGATTTATAAGGGATTTTGCCGATTTCGGCCTATTGGTTAAAAAATGA
GCTGATTTAACAAAAATTTAACGCGAATTTTAACAAAATATTAACGCTTACAATTTAGGTGGCACTTTTC
GGGGAAATGTGCGCGGAACCCCTATTTGTTTATTTTTCTAAATACATTCAAATATGTATCCGCTCATGAG
ACAATAACCCTGATAAATGCTTCAATAATATTGAAAAAGGAAGAGTATGAGTATTCAACATTTCCGTGTC
GCCCTTATTCCCTTTTTTGCGGCATTTTGCCTTCCTGTTTTTGCTCACCCAGAAACGCTGGTGAAAGTAA
AAGATGCTGAAGATCAGTTGGGTGCACGAGTGGGTTACATCGAACTGGATCTCAACAGCGGTAAGATCCT
TGAGAGTTTTCGCCCCGAAGAACGTTTTCCAATGATGAGCACTTTTAAAGTTCTGCTATGTGGCGCGGTA
TTATCCCGTATTGACGCCGGGCAAGAGCAACTCGGTCGCCGCATACACTATTCTCAGAATGACTTGGTTG
AGTACTCACCAGTCACAGAAAAGCATCTTACGGATGGCATGACAGTAAGAGAATTATGCAGTGCTGCCAT
AACCATGAGTGATAACACTGCGGCCAACTTACTTCTGACAACGATCGGAGGACCGAAGGAGCTAACCGCT
TTTTTGCACAACATGGGGGATCATGTAACTCGCCTTGATCGTTGGGAACCGGAGCTGAATGAAGCCATAC
CAAACGACGAGCGTGACACCACGATGCCTGTAGCAATGGCAACAACGTTGCGCAAACTATTAACTGGCGA
ACTACTTACTCTAGCTTCCCGGCAACAATTAATAGACTGGATGGAGGCGGATAAAGTTGCAGGACCACTT
CTGCGCTCGGCCCTTCCGGCTGGCTGGTTTATTGCTGATAAATCTGGAGCCGGTGAGCGTGGGTCTCGCG
GTATCATTGCAGCACTGGGGCCAGATGGTAAGCCCTCCCGTATCGTAGTTATCTACACGACGGGGAGTCA
GGCAACTATGGATGAACGAAATAGACAGATCGCTGAGATAGGTGCCTCACTGATTAAGCATTGGTAACTG
TCAGACCAAGTTTACTCATATATACTTTAGATTGATTTAAAACTTCATTTTTAATTTAAAAGGATCTAGG
TGAAGATCCTTTTTGATAATCTCATGACCAAAATCCCTTAACGTGAGTTTTCGTTCCACTGAGCGTCAGA
CCCCGTAGAAAAGATCAAAGGATCTTCTTGAGATCCTTTTTTTCTGCGCGTAATCTGCTGCTTGCAAACA
AAAAAACCACCGCTACCAGCGGTGGTTTGTTTGCCGGATCAAGAGCTACCAACTCTTTTTCCGAAGGTAA
CTGGCTTCAGCAGAGCGCAGATACCAAATACTGTTCTTCTAGTGTAGCCGTAGTTAGGCCACCACTTCAA
GAACTCTGTAGCACCGCCTACATACCTCGCTCTGCTAATCCTGTTACCAGTGGCTGCTGCCAGTGGCGAT
AAGTCGTGTCTTACCGGGTTGGACTCAAGACGATAGTTACCGGATAAGGCGCAGCGGTCGGGCTGAACGG
GGGGTTCGTGCACACAGCCCAGCTTGGAGCGAACGACCTACACCGAACTGAGATACCTACAGCGTGAGCT
ATGAGAAAGCGCCACGCTTCCCGAAGGGAGAAAGGCGGACAGGTATCCGGTAAGCGGCAGGGTCGGAACA
GGAGAGCGCACGAGGGAGCTTCCAGGGGGAAACGCCTGGTATCTTTATAGTCCTGTCGGGTTTCGCCACC
TCTGACTTGAGCGTCGATTTTTGTGATGCTCGTCAGGGGGGCGGAGCCTATGGAAAAACGCCAGCAACGC
GGCCTTTTTACGGTTCCTGGCCTTTTGCTGGCCTTTTGCTCACATGTTCTTTCCTGCGTTATCCCCTGAT
TCTGTGGATAACCGTATTACCGCCTTTGAGTGAGCTGATACCGCTCGCCGCAGCCGAACGACCGAGCGCA
GCGAGTCAGTGAGCGAGGAAGCGGAAGAGCGCCCAATACGCAAACCGCCTCTCCCCGCGCGTTGGCCGAT
TCATTAATGCAGCTGGCACGACAGGTTTCCCGACTGGAAAGCGGGCAGTGAGCGCAACGCAATTAATGTG
AGTTAGCTCACTCATTAGGCACCCCAGGCTTTACACTTTATGCTTCCGGCTCGTATGTTGTGTGGAATTG
TGAGCGGATAACAATTTCACACAGGAAACAGCTATGACCATGATTACGCCAAGCGCGCAATTAACCCTCA
CTAAAGGGAACAAAAGCTGGAGCTGCAAGC
Features (pLannotate 1.2.2; 29 found; start..end, strand, type, name):
      5..231     +  promoter       RSV promoter: Rous sarcoma virus enhancer/promoter
    232..412     +  LTR            5' LTR (truncated): truncated 5' long terminal repeat (LTR) from HIV-1
    459..584     +  misc_feature   HIV-1 Ψ: packaging signal of human immunodeficiency virus type 1
    568..931     +  CDS            HIV-1 gag (fragment): gag protein from human immunodeficiency virus 1; gag
   1077..1310    +  misc_feature   RRE: The Rev response element (RRE) of HIV-1 allows for Rev-dependent mRNA export from the nucleus to the cytoplasm.
   1687..1713    +  CDS            Rev (fragment): human immunodeficiency virus 1 (HIV-1) Rev protein; rev; enhances nuclear export of unspliced and incompletely spliced viral mRNAs
   1717..1957    +  promoter       U6 promoter: RNA polymerase III promoter for human U6 snRNA
   1987..2062    +  misc_RNA       gRNA scaffold: guide RNA scaffold for the Streptococcus pyogenes CRISPR/Cas9 system
   2110..2227    +  misc_feature   cPPT/CTS: central polypurine tract and central termination sequence of HIV-1
   2296..2507    +  promoter       EF-1α core promoter: core promoter for human elongation factor EF-1α
   2611..4212    +  CDS            Cas9(N): N-terminal portion of Streptococcus pyogenes Cas9 (Zetsche et al., 2015)
   4213..6711    +  CDS            Cas9(C): C-terminal portion of Streptococcus pyogenes Cas9 (Zetsche et al., 2015)
   6832..7431    +  CDS            PuroR (fragment): puromycin N-acetyltransferase; pac from Streptomyces; confers resistance to puromycin
   7447..8035    +  misc_feature   WPRE: woodchuck hepatitis virus posttranscriptional regulatory element
   8086..8105    +  misc_feature   cPPT/CTS (fragment): central polypurine tract and central termination sequence of HIV-1
   8107..8340    +  LTR            3' LTR (ΔU3): self-inactivating 3' long terminal repeat (LTR) from HIV-1
   8418..8539    +  polyA_signal   SV40 poly(A) signal: SV40 polyadenylation signal
   8579..8714    +  rep_origin     SV40 ori: SV40 origin of replication
   8735..8753    -  promoter       T7 promoter: promoter for bacteriophage T7 RNA polymerase
   8761..8916    +  CDS            lacZα (fragment): LacZα fragment of β-galactosidase; lacZ fragment
   8921..9349    +  rep_origin     f1 ori (sequence partly withheld): f1 bacteriophage origin of replication; arrow indicates direction of (+) strand synthesis
   9402..9506    +  promoter       AmpR promoter: bla
   9507..10367   +  CDS            AmpR: β-lactamase; bla; confers resistance to ampicillin, carbenicillin, and related antibiotics
  10538..11126   +  rep_origin     ori: high-copy-number ColE1/pMB1/pBR322/pUC origin of replication
  11309..11401   +  CDS            lacI (fragment): lac repressor; lacI; The lac repressor binds to the lac operator to inhibit transcription in E. coli. This inhibition can be relieved by adding lactose or isopropyl-β-D-thiogalactopyranoside (IPTG).
  11414..11435   +  protein_bind   CAP binding site: CAP binding activates transcription in the presence of cAMP. E. coli catabolite activator protein
  11450..11480   +  promoter       lac promoter: promoter for the E. coli lac operon
  11484..11506   +  protein_bind   lac operator (fragment): The lac repressor binds to the lac operator to inhibit transcription in E. coli. This inhibition can be relieved by adding lactose or isopropyl-β-D-thiogalactopyranoside (IPTG). lac repressor encoded by lacI
  11549..11567   +  promoter       T3 promoter: promoter for bacteriophage T3 RNA polymerase
