[The description below was written by a language model from this plasmid's Addgene catalogue record and pLannotate feature annotations shown in this document.]
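Description:
LentiCRISPR-sgC17orf89-3 is an all-in-one lentiviral CRISPR vector built on the pLentiCRISPR v1 backbone, delivering Streptococcus pyogenes Cas9 together with a single guide RNA directed against human C17orf89 (now named NDUFAF8); it is the third guide in its set for this gene. In bacteria it is maintained as a high-copy plasmid through a ColE1/pUC-type origin with ampicillin selection from the β-lactamase gene. The backbone also carries an f1 origin, an SV40 origin and poly(A) signal, and remnants of a lac/lacZα cloning region flanked by T7 and T3 promoters.

The transfer cassette has a third-generation layout. An RSV promoter replaces the U3 region upstream of a truncated HIV-1 5' LTR, followed by the Ψ packaging signal with a partial gag sequence, the Rev response element for Rev-dependent export of the genomic RNA, and a cPPT/CTS. It ends in a ΔU3 self-inactivating 3' LTR, which silences LTR promoter activity after integration. Within this frame, a human U6 RNA polymerase III promoter drives the targeting spacer fused to the Cas9 gRNA scaffold. An EF-1α core promoter drives the Cas9 coding sequence, which the annotation tool split into N- and C-terminal portions although they are contiguous. A puromycin N-acetyltransferase gene lies downstream of Cas9 with no annotated promoter of its own, suggesting co-expression from the same transcript, though the linking element is not annotated. A WPRE follows to enhance transcript expression.

Packaged into lentiviral particles, the vector allows stable transduction of mammalian cells, puromycin selection of integrants, and Cas9-mediated disruption of C17orf89. The associated work concerns gene essentiality profiling and synthetic lethal interactions with oncogenic Ras.
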