Addgene plasmid #86136: LentiCRISPR-sgC17orf89-3
Purpose: Lentiviral vector expressing Cas9 and an sgRNA targeting C17orf89
Depositing lab: David Sabatini. Depositing organization: Whitehead Institute for Biomedical Research. Publication: Gene Essentiality Profiling Reveals Gene Networks and Synthetic Lethal Interactions with Oncogenic Ras. Wang T, Yu H, Hughes NW, Liu B, Kendirli A, Klein K, Chen WW, Lander ES, Sabatini DM. Cell. 2017 Feb 1. pii: S0092-8674(17)30061-2. doi: 10.1016/j.cell.2017.01.013. PubMed 28162770.
Backbone
  Vector backbone: pLentiCRISPR v1
  Vector type: Mammalian Expression, Lentiviral, CRISPR
  Selectable markers: Puromycin
Growth in bacteria
  Bacterial resistance: Ampicillin, 100 μg/mL
  Growth temperature: 37°C
  Growth strain: NEB Stable
  Copy number: High Copy
Gene/Insert
  Gene/Insert name: sgRNA 3 targeting C17orf89
  gRNA/shRNA sequence: CGCGGGAGTTCGAGGCCCTG
  Entrez Gene: NDUFAF8 (a.k.a. C17orf89)
Terms and licenses: Academic/Nonprofit Terms; Industry Terms: Not Available to Industry
How to cite: LentiCRISPR-sgC17orf89-3 was a gift from David Sabatini (Addgene plasmid # 86136 ; http://n2t.net/addgene:86136 ; RRID:Addgene_86136)
